>Addgene plasmid #218961 | pQE81XN-msYFP2 | addgene full sequence | sequence record 446222 | Addgene NGS Result
CTCGAGAAATCATAAAAAATTTATTTGCTTTGTGAGCGGATAACAATTATAATAGATTCAATTGTGAGCG
GATAACAATTTCACACAGAATTCATTAAAGAGGAGAAATTAACTATGAGAGGATCTCACCATCACCATCA
CCATACGGATCCACTAGTCGCCACCATGGATAGCACTGAGAGCCTGTTCACCGGGGTGGTGCCCATCCTG
GTCGAGCTGGACGGCGACGTAAACGGCCACAAGTTCAGCGTGCGCGGCGAGGGCGAGGGCGATGCCACCA
ACGGCAAGCTGACCCTGAAGTTCATCTGCACCACCGGCAAGCTGCCCGTGCCCTGGCCCACCCTCGTGAC
CTCCCTGGGCTACGGCCTGCAGTGCTTCGCCCGCTACCCCGACCACATGAAGCAGCACGACTTCTTCAAG
TCCGCCATGCCCGAAGGCTACGTCCAGGAGCGCACCATCACCTTCAAGGACGACGGCACCTACAAGACCC
GCGCCGAGGTGAAGTTCGAGGGCGACACCCTGGTGAACCGCATCGAGCTGAAGGGCATCGACTTCAAGGA
GGACGGCAACATCCTGGGGCACAAGCTGGAGTACAACTTCAACAGCCACAACGTCTATATCACCGCCGAC
AAGCAGAAGAACGGCATCAAGGCCAACTTCAAGATCCGCCACAACGTGGAGGACGGCGGCGTGCAGCTCG
CCGACCACTACCAGCAGAACACCCCCATCGGCGACGGCCCCGTGCTGCTGCCCGACAACCACTACCTGAG
CTACCAGTCCAAGCTGAGCAAAGACCCCAACGAGAAGCGCGATCACATGGTCCTGCTGGAGTTCGTGACC
GCCGCCGGGATCACTGGAGGCAGTGGCGGTTCTTAAAGCGGCCGCGACTCTAGATCACTCGGTACCCCGG
GTCGACCTGCAGCCAAGCTTAATTAGCTGAGCTTGGACTCCTGTTGATAGATCCAGTAATGACCTCAGAA
CTCCATCTGGATTTGTTCAGAACGCTCGGTTGCCGCCGGGCGTTTTTTATTGGTGAGAATCCAAGCTAGC
TTGGCGAGATTTTCAGGAGCTAAGGAAGCTAAAATGGAGAAAAAAATCACTGGATATACCACCGTTGATA
TATCCCAATGGCATCGTAAAGAACATTTTGAGGCATTTCAGTCAGTTGCTCAATGTACCTATAACCAGAC
CGTTCAGCTGGATATTACGGCCTTTTTAAAGACCGTAAAGAAAAATAAGCACAAGTTTTATCCGGCCTTT
ATTCACATTCTTGCCCGCCTGATGAATGCTCATCCGGAATTTCGTATGGCAATGAAAGACGGTGAGCTGG
TGATATGGGATAGTGTTCACCCTTGTTACACCGTTTTCCATGAGCAAACTGAAACGTTTTCATCGCTCTG
GAGTGAATACCACGACGATTTCCGGCAGTTTCTACACATATATTCGCAAGATGTGGCGTGTTACGGTGAA
AACCTGGCCTATTTCCCTAAAGGGTTTATTGAGAATATGTTTTTCGTCTCAGCCAATCCCTGGGTGAGTT
TCACCAGTTTTGATTTAAACGTGGCCAATATGGACAACTTCTTCGCCCCCGTTTTCACTATGGGCAAATA
TTATACGCAAGGCGACAAGGTGCTGATGCCGCTGGCGATTCAGGTTCATCATGCCGTTTGTGATGGCTTC
CATGTCGGCAGAATGCTTAATGAATTACAACAGTACTGCGATGAGTGGCAGGGCGGGGCGTAATTTTTTT
AAGGCAGTTATTGGTGCCCTTAAACGCCTGGGGTAATGACTCTCTAGCTTGAGGCATCAAATAAAACGAA
AGGCTCAGTCGAAAGACTGGGCCTTTCGTTTTATCTGTTGTTTGTCGGTGAACGCTCTCCTGAGTAGGAC
AAATCCGCCCTCTAGATTACGTGCAGTCGATGATAAGCTGTCAAACATGAGAATTGTGCCTAATGAGTGA
GCTAACTTACATTAATTGCGTTGCGCTCACTGCCCGCTTTCCAGTCGGGAAACCTGTCGTGCCAGCTGCA
TTAATGAATCGGCCAACGCGCGGGGAGAGGCGGTTTGCGTATTGGGCGCCAGGGTGGTTTTTCTTTTCAC
CAGTGAGACGGGCAACAGCTGATTGCCCTTCACCGCCTGGCCCTGAGAGAGTTGCAGCAAGCGGTCCACG
CTGGTTTGCCCCAGCAGGCGAAAATCCTGTTTGATGGTGGTTAACGGCGGGATATAACATGAGCTGTCTT
CGGTATCGTCGTATCCCACTACCGAGATATCCGCACCAACGCGCAGCCCGGACTCGGTAATGGCGCGCAT
TGCGCCCAGCGCCATCTGATCGTTGGCAACCAGCATCGCAGTGGGAACGATGCCCTCATTCAGCATTTGC
ATGGTTTGTTGAAAACCGGACATGGCACTCCAGTCGCCTTCCCGTTCCGCTATCGGCTGAATTTGATTGC
GAGTGAGATATTTATGCCAGCCAGCCAGACGCAGACGCGCCGAGACAGAACTTAATGGGCCCGCTAACAG
CGCGATTTGCTGGTGACCCAATGCGACCAGATGCTCCACGCCCAGTCGCGTACCGTCTTCATGGGAGAAA
ATAATACTGTTGATGGGTGTCTGGTCAGAGACATCAAGAAATAACGCCGGAACATTAGTGCAGGCAGCTT
CCACAGCAATGGCATCCTGGTCATCCAGCGGATAGTTAATGATCAGCCCACTGACGCGTTGCGCGAGAAG
ATTGTGCACCGCCGCTTTACAGGCTTCGACGCCGCTTCGTTCTACCATCGACACCACCACGCTGGCACCC
AGTTGATCGGCGCGAGATTTAATCGCCGCGACAATTTGCGACGGCGCGTGCAGGGCCAGACTGGAGGTGG
CAACGCCAATCAGCAACGACTGTTTGCCCGCCAGTTGTTGTGCCACGCGGTTGGGAATGTAATTCAGCTC
CGCCATCGCCGCTTCCACTTTTTCCCGCGTTTTCGCAGAAACGTGGCTGGCCTGGTTCACCACGCGGGAA
ACGGTCTGATAAGAGACACCGGCATACTCTGCGACATCGTATAACGTTACTGGTTTCACATTCACCACCC
TGAATTGACTCTCTTCCGGGCGCTATCATGCCATACCGCGAAAGGTTTTGCACCATTCGATGGTGTCGGA
ATTTCGGGCAGCGTTGGGTCCTGGCCACGGGTGCGCATGATCTAGAGCTGCCTCGCGCGTTTCGGTGATG
ACGGTGAAAACCTCTGACACATGCAGCTCCCGGAGACGGTCACAGCTTGTCTGTAAGCGGATGCCGGGAG
CAGACAAGCCCGTCAGGGCGCGTCAGCGGGTGTTGGCGGGTGTCGGGGCGCAGCCATGACCCAGTCACGT
AGCGATAGCGGAGTGTATACTGGCTTAACTATGCGGCATCAGAGCAGATTGTACTGAGAGTGCACCATAT
GCGGTGTGAAATACCGCACAGATGCGTAAGGAGAAAATACCGCATCAGGCGCTCTTCCGCTTCCTCGCTC
ACTGACTCGCTGCGCTCGGTCGTTCGGCTGCGGCGAGCGGTATCAGCTCACTCAAAGGCGGTAATACGGT
TATCCACAGAATCAGGGGATAACGCAGGAAAGAACATGTGAGCAAAAGGCCAGCAAAAGGCCAGGAACCG
TAAAAAGGCCGCGTTGCTGGCGTTTTTCCATAGGCTCCGCCCCCCTGACGAGCATCACAAAAATCGACGC
TCAAGTCAGAGGTGGCGAAACCCGACAGGACTATAAAGATACCAGGCGTTTCCCCCTGGAAGCTCCCTCG
TGCGCTCTCCTGTTCCGACCCTGCCGCTTACCGGATACCTGTCCGCCTTTCTCCCTTCGGGAAGCGTGGC
GCTTTCTCATAGCTCACGCTGTAGGTATCTCAGTTCGGTGTAGGTCGTTCGCTCCAAGCTGGGCTGTGTG
CACGAACCCCCCGTTCAGCCCGACCGCTGCGCCTTATCCGGTAACTATCGTCTTGAGTCCAACCCGGTAA
GACACGACTTATCGCCACTGGCAGCAGCCACTGGTAACAGGATTAGCAGAGCGAGGTATGTAGGCGGTGC
TACAGAGTTCTTGAAGTGGTGGCCTAACTACGGCTACACTAGAAGGACAGTATTTGGTATCTGCGCTCTG
CTGAAGCCAGTTACCTTCGGAAAAAGAGTTGGTAGCTCTTGATCCGGCAAACAAACCACCGCTGGTAGCG
GTGGTTTTTTTGTTTGCAAGCAGCAGATTACGCGCAGAAAAAAAGGATCTCAAGAAGATCCTTTGATCTT
TTCTACGGGGTCTGACGCTCAGTGGAACGAAAACTCACGTTAAGGGATTTTGGTCATGAGATTATCAAAA
AGGATCTTCACCTAGATCCTTTTAAATTAAAAATGAAGTTTTAAATCAATCTAAAGTATATATGAGTAAA
CTTGGTCTGACAGTTACCAATGCTTAATCAGTGAGGCACCTATCTCAGCGATCTGTCTATTTCGTTCATC
CATAGTTGCCTGACTCCCCGTCGTGTAGATAACTACGATACGGGAGGGCTTACCATCTGGCCCCAGTGCT
GCAATGATACCGCGAGACCCACGCTCACCGGCTCCAGATTTATCAGCAATAAACCAGCCAGCCGGAAGGG
CCGAGCGCAGAAGTGGTCCTGCAACTTTATCCGCCTCCATCCAGTCTATTAATTGTTGCCGGGAAGCTAG
AGTAAGTAGTTCGCCAGTTAATAGTTTGCGCAACGTTGTTGCCATTGCTACAGGCATCGTGGTGTCACGC
TCGTCGTTTGGTATGGCTTCATTCAGCTCCGGTTCCCAACGATCAAGGCGAGTTACATGATCCCCCATGT
TGTGCAAAAAAGCGGTTAGCTCCTTCGGTCCTCCGATCGTTGTCAGAAGTAAGTTGGCCGCAGTGTTATC
ACTCATGGTTATGGCAGCACTGCATAATTCTCTTACTGTCATGCCATCCGTAAGATGCTTTTCTGTGACT
GGTGAGTACTCAACCAAGTCATTCTGAGAATAGTGTATGCGGCGACCGAGTTGCTCTTGCCCGGCGTCAA
TACGGGATAATACCGCGCCACATAGCAGAACTTTAAAAGTGCTCATCATTGGAAAACGTTCTTCGGGGCG
AAAACTCTCAAGGATCTTACCGCTGTTGAGATCCAGTTCGATGTAACCCACTCGTGCACCCAACTGATCT
TCAGCATCTTTTACTTTCACCAGCGTTTCTGGGTGAGCAAAAACAGGAAGGCAAAATGCCGCAAAAAAGG
GAATAAGGGCGACACGGAAATGTTGAATACTCATACTCTTCCTTTTTCAATATTATTGAAGCATTTATCA
GGGTTATTGTCTCATGAGCGGATACATATTTGAATGTATTTAGAAAAATAAACAAATAGGGGTTCCGCGC
ACATTTCCCCGAAAAGTGCCACCTGACGTCTAAGAAACCATTATTATCATGACATTAACCTATAAAAATA
GGCGTATCACGAGGCCCTTTCGTCTTCAC
Features (pLannotate 1.2.2; 17 found; start..end, strand, type, name):
     10..54      +  promoter       T5 promoter: bacteriophage T5 promoter for E. coli RNA polymerase, with embedded lac operator
     62..78      +  protein_bind   lac operator: The lac repressor binds to the lac operator to inhibit transcription in E. coli. This inhibition can be relieved by adding lactose or isopropyl-β-D-thiogalactopyranoside (IPTG). lac repressor encoded by lacI
    127..144     +  CDS            6xHis: 6xHis affinity tag
    166..873     +  CDS            msGFP2: photostable monomeric superfolder GFP (Valbuena et al., 2020)
    946..1040    +  terminator     lambda t0 terminator: transcription terminator from phage lambda
   1055..1083    +  promoter       cat promoter (fragment): promoter of the E. coli cat gene encoding chloramphenicol acetyltransferase
   1084..1740    +  CDS            cat: CAT_ECOLX - Experimental evidence at protein level: Swiss-Prot protein existence level 1. This enzyme is an effector of chloramphenicol resistance in bacteria. From Escherichia coli. This protein is used as a marker in many commonly used cloning vectors, such as pACYC184.
   1808..1894    +  terminator     rrnB T1 terminator: Escherichia coli rrnB; transcription terminator T1 from the E. coli rrnB gene
   1917..1934    -  promoter       tet promoter (fragment): E. coli promoter for tetracycline efflux protein gene
   1953..1974    -  protein_bind   CAP binding site: CAP binding activates transcription in the presence of cAMP. E. coli catabolite activator protein
   1987..3069    -  CDS            lacI: lac repressor; lacI; The lac repressor binds to the lac operator to inhibit transcription in E. coli. This inhibition can be relieved by adding lactose or isopropyl-β-D-thiogalactopyranoside (IPTG).
   3070..3147    -  promoter       lacIq promoter: lacI (mutant); In the lacIq allele, a single base change in the promoter boosts expression of the lacI gene about 10-fold.
   3196..3237    +  CDS            rop (fragment): Rop protein, which maintains plasmids at low copy number; rop
   3339..3479    +  misc_feature   bom: basis of mobility region from pBR322
   3665..4253    -  rep_origin     ori: high-copy-number ColE1/pMB1/pBR322/pUC origin of replication
   4424..5284    -  CDS            AmpR: β-lactamase; bla; confers resistance to ampicillin, carbenicillin, and related antibiotics
   5285..5389    -  promoter       AmpR promoter: bla
