[The description below was written by a language model from this plasmid's Addgene catalogue record and pLannotate feature annotations shown in this document.]
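Description:
pQE81XN-msYFP2 is a bacterial expression plasmid built on the pQE81XN backbone, a QE-series vector designed for IPTG-inducible production of His-tagged proteins in E. coli. It replicates from a ColE1/pMB1-type origin (a bom region and only a fragment of rop are annotated; the catalogue lists copy number as unknown) and is selected with ampicillin through the β-lactamase gene driven by its own promoter. The feature table also shows a cat open reading frame preceded by only a fragment of the cat promoter, lying between the lambda t0 and rrnB T1 terminators. This is a typical remnant of the pQE architecture, and chloramphenicol is not listed as a selection for this plasmid.

The payload is msYFP2, cloned between NcoI and NotI sites and fused at its N-terminus to a 6xHis affinity tag. The automated annotation labels this coding region as msGFP2, the photostable monomeric superfolder GFP. This most likely reflects close sequence similarity between the yellow variant and that protein rather than a discrepancy in the insert, although the record does not describe the relationship. Transcription comes from the bacteriophage T5 promoter, which is recognised by the host E. coli RNA polymerase and is controlled by lac operator sequences within and just downstream of the promoter. It ends at the lambda t0 terminator. The plasmid carries its own lacI gene under the strong lacIq promoter, which supplies abundant repressor in cis. Expression therefore stays low until IPTG is added and does not depend on a particular lacI-overproducing host. The construct is intended for producing His-tagged msYFP2 in bacteria, and the tag allows purification by metal-affinity chromatography.
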