Addgene plasmid #218961: pQE81XN-msYFP2
Purpose: Expresses Hisx6-Tagged msYFP2 in bacteria
Depositing lab: Benjamin Glick. Depositing organization: University of Chicago.
Backbone
  Vector backbone: pQE81XN
  Vector type: Bacterial Expression
Growth in bacteria
  Bacterial resistance: Ampicillin, 100 μg/mL
  Growth temperature: 37°C
  Growth strain: DH5alpha
  Copy number: Unknown
Gene/Insert
  Gene/Insert name: msYFP2
  Promoter: T5
  Tag / fusion protein: 6X-His
  Cloning method: Restriction Enzyme; 5′ cloning site NcoI (unknown if destroyed); 3′ cloning site NotI (unknown if destroyed)
  Sequencing primers: 5′ AATAGATTCAATTGTGAGCGGATAACAATTTCA; 3′ ACCCGGGGTACCGAGTGATCTAGA
Terms and licenses: Academic/Nonprofit Terms; Industry Terms: Not Available to Industry
How to cite: pQE81XN-msYFP2 was a gift from Benjamin Glick (Addgene plasmid # 218961 ; http://n2t.net/addgene:218961 ; RRID:Addgene_218961)
